Addgene plasmid #237927: TRBV7-9
Purpose: Encodes TRBV7-9 allele and TRAC to generate TCRs via cloning
Depositing lab: Michael Birnbaum. Depositing organization: Massachusetts Institute of Technology. Publication: Scalable TCR synthesis and screening enable antigen reactivity mapping in vitiligo. Gaglione SA, Mukkamala RS, Krishna C, Smith BE, Wadsworth MH 2nd, Jelinsky SA, Perez CR, Schmidt-Hong L, Katz EL, Gellatly KJ, Ali LR, Shen J, Holec PV, Zhao QH, Chan AO, Xu EJK, Kravarik KM, Guzova JA, Dobson CS, Singh H, Garber M, Dougan M, Dougan SK, Harris JE, Winkler A, Birnbaum ME. Immunity. 2026 Feb 10;59(2):477-493.e9. doi: 10.1016/j.immuni.2026.01.001. Epub 2026 Jan 28. PubMed 41610844.
Backbone
  Vector backbone: pGGA-select
  Backbone manufacturer: Addgene Plasmid #195714
  Backbone size w/o insert (bp): 2518
  Vector type: Synthetic Biology
Growth in bacteria
  Bacterial resistance: Chloramphenicol, 25 μg/mL
  Growth temperature: 37°C
  Growth strain: DH5alpha
  Copy number: High Copy
Gene/Insert
  Gene/Insert name: TRBV7-9-TRAC
  Species: H. sapiens (human)
  Insert size (bp): 406
  Mutation: None
  Entrez Gene: TRBV7-9 (a.k.a. TCRB, TCRBV6S4A1, TCRBV7S9, TRBV79)
  Cloning method: Unknown
Terms and licenses: Academic/Nonprofit Terms; Industry Terms: Not Available to Industry
Depositor comments: Please visit https://doi.org/10.1101/2025.04.24.649726 for bioRxiv preprint.
How to cite: TRBV7-9 was a gift from Michael Birnbaum (Addgene plasmid # 237927 ; http://n2t.net/addgene:237927 ; RRID:Addgene_237927)
