[The description below was written by a language model from this plasmid's Addgene catalogue record and pLannotate feature annotations shown in this document.]
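Description:
TRBV7-9 is a small bacterial parts plasmid (2,924 nt in the sequenced record) built on the pGGA-select backbone and catalogued as a synthetic biology vector. It is propagated in E. coli from a high-copy ColE1/pUC-type origin and selected with chloramphenicol through a cat gene driven by its native cat promoter. A short fragment of the AmpR promoter is also annotated, but no ampicillin resistance gene is present. SP6 and T7 phage promoters flank the insert region, as is common in cloning backbones of this type. No mammalian promoter, polyadenylation signal or viral element is annotated, so the plasmid appears to be a source of DNA modules rather than an expression vector.

The payload consists of human T cell receptor segments. One is a fragment of the TRBV7-9 coding sequence, the V region of the beta chain variable domain. It is followed after a short unannotated gap by a TRAC coding sequence, the alpha chain constant region, which spans the numbering origin of the circular record. The catalogue lists the insert as 406 bp, yet the two annotated segments together cover more than that, and total length minus the stated backbone size equals 406, so the recorded sizes do not reconcile neatly.

The stated purpose is to supply this TRBV allele together with TRAC for generating full TCRs by cloning, as part of a scalable TCR synthesis and screening effort. The backbone name suggests Golden Gate-style assembly, but the record gives the cloning method as unknown and annotates no type IIS sites. It also does not say how the CDR3, J, beta constant and alpha variable pieces are joined to these modules.
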