Features (pLannotate 1.2.2; 8 found; start..end, strand, type, name):
    437..455     -  promoter       T7 promoter: promoter for bacteriophage T7 RNA polymerase
    465..522     +  promoter       AmpR promoter (fragment): bla
    569..1225    -  CDS            cat: CAT_ECOLX - Experimental evidence at protein level: Swiss-Prot protein existence level 1. This enzyme is an effector of chloramphenicol resistance in bacteria. From Escherichia coli. This protein is used as a marker in many commonly used cloning vectors, such as pACYC184.
   1226..1328    -  promoter       cat promoter: promoter of the E. coli cat gene encoding chloramphenicol acetyltransferase
   1429..2017    +  rep_origin     ori: high-copy-number ColE1/pMB1/pBR322/pUC origin of replication
   2447..2465    +  promoter       SP6 promoter: promoter for bacteriophage SP6 RNA polymerase
   2519..2839    +  CDS            TRBV7-9 (fragment): TVB79_HUMAN - Experimental evidence at protein level: Swiss-Prot protein existence level 1. V region of the variable domain of T cell receptor (TR) beta chain that participates in the antigen recognition (PubMed:24600447). Alpha-beta T cell receptors are antigen specific receptors which are essential to the immune response and are present on the cell surface of T lymphocytes. Recognize peptide-major histocompatibility (MH) (pMH) complexes that are displayed by antigen presenting cells (APC), a prerequisite for efficient T cell adaptive immunity against pathogens (PubMed:25493333). Binding of a
   2913..390     +  CDS            TRAC (across the origin): TRAC_HUMAN - Also known as TCRA. Experimental evidence at protein level: Swiss-Prot protein existence level 1. Constant region of T cell receptor (TR) alpha chain (PubMed:24600447). Alpha-beta T cell receptors are antigen specific receptors which are essential to the immune response and are present on the cell surface of T lymphocytes. Recognize peptide-major histocompatibility (MH) (pMH) complexes that are displayed by antigen presenting cells (APC), a prerequisite for efficient T cell adaptive immunity against pathogens (PubMed:25493333). Binding of alpha-beta TR to pMH complex initiates TR-
>Addgene plasmid #237927 | TRBV7-9 | addgene full sequence | sequence record 475807 | Addgene NGS Result
CTGAGAGACTCTAAATCCAGTGACAAGTCTGTCTGCCTATTCACCGATTTTGATTCTCAAACAAATGTGT
CACAAAGTAAGGATTCTGACGTCTATATCACAGACAAAACTGTGCTAGACATGAGGTCTATGGACTTCAA
GAGCAACAGTGCTGTGGCCTGGAGCAACAAATCTGACTTTGCATGTGCAAACGCCTTCAACAACAGCATT
ATTCCAGAAGATACCTTCTTCCCCAGCCCAGAAAGTTCCTGTGATGTCAAGCTGGTCGAGAAATCTTTTG
AAACAGATACGAACCTAAACTTTCAAAACCTGTCAGTGATTGGGTTCCGAATCCTCCTCCTGAAAGTGGC
CGGGTTTAATCTGCTCATGACGCTGCGGCTGTGGTCCAGCTGAGGAATTCATCAGAAGAGCCTCGAGGCG
GCCGCATGTGAGTCTCCCTATAGTGAGTCGTATTAATTTCGCGGGCGGAACCCCTATTTGTTTATTTTTC
TAAATACATTCAAATATGTATCCGCTCATGAGTAGCACCAGGCGTTTAAGGGCACCAATAACTGCCTTAA
AAAAATTACGCCCCGCCCTGCCACTCATCGCAGTACTGTTGTAATTCATTAAGCATTCTGCCGACATGGA
AGCCATCACAAACGGCATGATGAACCTGAATCGCCAGCGGCATCAGCACCTTGTCGCCTTGCGTATAATA
TTTGCCCATGGTGAAAACGGGGGCGAAGAAGTTGTCCATATTGGCCACGTTTAAATCAAAACTGGTGAAA
CTCACCCAGGGATTGGCTGAGACAAAAAACATATTCTCAATAAACCCTTTAGGGAAATAGGCCAGGTTTT
CACCGTAACACGCCACATCTTGCGAATATATGTGTAGAAACTGCCGGAAATCGTCGTGGTATTCACTCCA
GAGCGATGAAAACGTTTCAGTTTGCTCATGGAAAACGGTGTAACAAGGGTGAACACTATCCCATATCACC
AGCTCACCGTCTTTCATTGCCATACGAAATTCCGGATGAGCATTCATCAGGCGGGCAAGAATGTGAATAA
AGGCCGGATAAAACTTGTGCTTATTTTTCTTTACGGTCTTTAAAAAGGCCGTAATATCCAGCTGAACGGT
CTGGTTATAGGTACATTGAGCAACTGACTGAAATGCCTCAAAATGTTCTTTACGATGCCATTGGGATATA
TCAACGGTGGTATATCCAGTGATTTTTTTCTCCATTTTAGCTTCCTTAGCTCCTGAAAATCTCGATAACT
CAAAAAATACGCCCGGTAGTGATCTTATTTCATTATGGTGAAAGTTGGAACCTCTTACGTGCCGATCAAA
GTCTCATTTTCGCCAAAAGTTGTCATGACCAAAATCCCTTAACGTGAGTTTTCGTTCCACTGAGCGTCAG
ACCCCGTAGAAAAGATCAAAGGATCTTCTTGAGATCCTTTTTTTCTGCGCGTAATCTGCTGCTTGCAAAC
AAAAAAACCACCGCTACCAGCGGTGGTTTGTTTGCCGGATCAAGAGCTACCAACTCTTTTTCCGAAGGTA
ACTGGCTTCAGCAGAGCGCAGATACCAAATACTGTTCTTCTAGTGTAGCCGTAGTTAGGCCACCACTTCA
AGAACTCTGTAGCACCGCCTACATACCTCGCTCTGCTAATCCTGTTACCAGTGGCTGCTGCCAGTGGCGA
TAAGTCGTGTCTTACCGGGTTGGACTCAAGACGATAGTTACCGGATAAGGCGCAGCGGTCGGGCTGAACG
GGGGGTTCGTGCACACAGCCCAGCTTGGAGCGAACGACCTACACCGAACTGAGATACCTACAGCGTGAGC
TATGAGAAAGCGCCACGCTTCCCGAAGGGAGAAAGGCGGACAGGTATCCGGTAAGCGGCAGGGTCGGAAC
AGGAGAGCGCACGAGGGAGCTTCCAGGGGGAAACGCCTGGTATCTTTATAGTCCTGTCGGGTTTCGCCAC
CTCTGACTTGAGCGTCGATTTTTGTGATGCTCGTCAGGGGGGCGGAGCCTATGGAAAAACGCCAGCAATG
CGGCCTTTTTACGGTTCCTGGCCTTTTGCTGGCCTTTTGCTCACATGTTCTTTCCTGCGTTATCCCCTGA
TTCTGTGGATAACCGTATTACCGCCTTTGAGTGAGCTGATACCGCTCGCCGCAGCCGAACGACCGAGCGC
AGCGAGTCAGTGAGCGAGGAAGCCGAAAAATCAATAATCAGACAACAAGATGTGCGAACTCGATATTTTA
CACGACTCTCTTTACCAATTCTGCCCCGAATTACACTTAAAACGACTCAACAGCTTAACGTTGGCTTGCC
ACGCATTACTTGACTGTAAAACTCTCACTCTTACCGAACTTGGCCGTAACCTGCCAACCAAAGCGAGAAC
AAAACATAACATCAAACGAATCGACCGATTGTTAGGTAATCGTCACTTGCAGGAAGGTTTAAACGCATTT
AGGTGACACTATAGAAGTGTGTATCGCTCGAGGCTCTTCAGCATCTAGAGCCACCGGCATGAGCCACCAT
GGGCACCAGCCTCCTCTGCTGGATGGCCCTGTGTCTCCTGGGGGCAGATCACGCAGATACTGGAGTCTCC
CAGAACCCCAGACACAAGATCACAAAGAGGGGACAGAATGTAACTTTCAGGTGTGATCCAATTTCTGAAC
ACAACCGCCTTTATTGGTACCGACAGACCCTGGGGCAGGGCCCAGAGTTTCTGACTTACTTCCAGAATGA
AGCTCAACTAGAAAAATCAAGGCTGCTCAGTGATCGGTTCTCTGCAGAGAGGCCTAAGGGATCTTTCTCC
ACCTTGGAGATCCAGCGCACAGAGCAGGGGGACTCTGCTTAGTCTTCGTCACGAGACGTAATGGAGACCA
TGCGATATCCGTAGGTCTCGAAACCGTCTCGGGGTGAAGACATCAGTATACCAG
